Addgene plasmid #99645: pETDuet RagA-RagC(S75N)
Purpose: Bacterial expression of RagA-RagC(S75N)
Depositing lab: David Sabatini & Kuang Shen. Depositing organization: Whitehead Institute for Biomedical Research. Publication: Intersubunit Crosstalk in the Rag GTPase Heterodimer Enables mTORC1 to Respond Rapidly to Amino Acid Availability. Shen K, Choe A, Sabatini DM. Mol Cell. 2017 Oct 17. pii: S1097-2765(17)30704-9. doi: 10.1016/j.molcel.2017.09.026. PubMed 29056322.
Backbone
  Vector backbone: pETDuet
  Vector type: Bacterial Expression
Growth in bacteria
  Bacterial resistance: Ampicillin, 100 μg/mL
  Growth temperature: 37°C
  Growth strain: DH5alpha
  Copy number: Unknown
Gene/Insert 1
  Gene/Insert name: RagA
  Species: H. sapiens (human)
  Entrez Gene: RRAGA (a.k.a. FIP-1, FIP1, RAGA)
  Tag / fusion protein: His tag (C terminal on insert)
Gene/Insert 2
  Gene/Insert name: RagC
  Species: H. sapiens (human)
  Mutation: S75N
  Entrez Gene: RRAGC (a.k.a. GTR2, RAGC, TIB929)
Terms and licenses: Academic/Nonprofit Terms; Industry Terms: Not Available to Industry
How to cite: pETDuet RagA-RagC(S75N) was a gift from David Sabatini & Kuang Shen (Addgene plasmid # 99645 ; http://n2t.net/addgene:99645 ; RRID:Addgene_99645)
