[The description below was written by a language model from this plasmid's Addgene catalogue record and pLannotate feature annotations shown in this document.]
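Description:
pETDuet RagA-RagC(S75N) is a bacterial co-expression plasmid built on the pETDuet backbone, designed to produce both subunits of the human Rag GTPase heterodimer in E. coli from a single vector. It is maintained through a ColE1/pBR322-type origin accompanied by the rop gene and the bom mobility region, which together point to moderate rather than high copy number (the catalogue lists copy number as unknown). Selection is by ampicillin through the β-lactamase gene. An f1 origin is also present, and short tetracycline-resistance fragments are non-functional remnants of the pBR322 lineage.

The payload consists of two tandem expression units, each headed by a T7 promoter with an adjacent lac operator. The first, which also has an annotated T7 gene 10 ribosome binding site, drives human RagA (RRAGA) followed by a C-terminal polyhistidine tag, annotated as a partial 8xHis match. The second drives human RagC (RRAGC) carrying the S75N substitution. Partial S-tag and SET1 matches lie downstream of the RagC coding region as backbone-derived sequence. The record lists no tag for RagC, so it does not establish whether these are translated. A single T7 terminator closes the arrangement, and the plasmid-borne lacI gene supplies repressor, so expression requires a host providing T7 RNA polymerase and is inducible with IPTG.

With only RagA tagged, affinity purification would be expected to recover RagC in complex with it. The record does not describe the biochemical effect of S75N. The associated study concerns intersubunit communication within the Rag heterodimer and mTORC1's response to amino acid availability, so the plasmid probably serves to make recombinant mutant heterodimer for in vitro analysis.
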