Features (pLannotate 1.2.2; 23 found; start..end, strand, type, name):
      1..19      +  promoter       T7 promoter: promoter for bacteriophage T7 RNA polymerase
     20..44      +  protein_bind   lac operator: The lac repressor binds to the lac operator to inhibit transcription in E. coli. This inhibition can be relieved by adding lactose or isopropyl-β-D-thiogalactopyranoside (IPTG). lac repressor encoded by lacI
     59..81      +  RBS            RBS: efficient ribosome binding site from bacteriophage T7 gene 10 (Olins and Rangwala, 1989)
     94..1029    +  CDS            RRAGA: RRAGA_HUMAN - Experimental evidence at protein level: Swiss-Prot protein existence level 1. (Microbial infection) May alternatively act as a cellular target for adenovirus E3-14.7K, an inhibitor of TNF-alpha functions, thereby affecting cell death. From Homo sapiens (Human).
   1044..1065    +  CDS            8xHis (fragment): 8xHis affinity tag
   1137..1155    +  promoter       T7 promoter: promoter for bacteriophage T7 RNA polymerase
   1156..1180    +  protein_bind   lac operator: The lac repressor binds to the lac operator to inhibit transcription in E. coli. This inhibition can be relieved by adding lactose or isopropyl-β-D-thiogalactopyranoside (IPTG). lac repressor encoded by lacI
   1223..2419    +  CDS            RRAGC: RRAGC_HUMAN - Experimental evidence at protein level: Swiss-Prot protein existence level 1. Guanine nucleotide-binding protein that plays a crucial role in the cellular response to amino acid availability through regulation of the mTORC1 signaling cascade (PubMed:20381137, PubMed:27234373, PubMed:24095279). Forms heterodimeric Rag complexes with RRAGA or RRAGB and cycles between an inactive GTP-bound and an active GDP-bound form (PubMed:24095279). In its active form participates in the relocalization of mTORC1 to the lysosomes and its subsequent activation by the GTPase RHEB (PubMed:20381137,
   2435..2476    +  CDS            S-Tag (fragment): affinity and epitope tag derived from pancreatic ribonuclease A
   2506..2523    +  CDS            SET1 (fragment): solubility-enhancement tag derived from T7 phage gene 10B
   2531..2578    +  terminator     T7 terminator: transcription terminator for bacteriophage T7 RNA polymerase
   2615..3070    +  rep_origin     f1 ori (sequence partly withheld): f1 bacteriophage origin of replication; arrow indicates direction of (+) strand synthesis
   3185..4045    -  CDS            AmpR: β-lactamase; bla; confers resistance to ampicillin, carbenicillin, and related antibiotics
   4046..4138    -  promoter       AmpR promoter: bla
   4219..4807    +  rep_origin     ori: high-copy-number ColE1/pMB1/pBR322/pUC origin of replication
   4993..5132    -  misc_feature   bom: basis of mobility region from pBR322
   5234..5425    -  CDS            rop: Rop protein, which maintains plasmids at low copy number; rop
   5442..5822    +  CDS            YPB1_ECOLX: Protein predicted: Swiss-Prot protein existence level 4. From Escherichia coli.
   5884..5948    -  CDS            TcR (fragment): tetracycline efflux protein; tet; confers resistance to tetracycline
   5963..5984    -  protein_bind   CAP binding site: CAP binding activates transcription in the presence of cAMP. E. coli catabolite activator protein
   5997..7079    -  CDS            lacI: lac repressor; lacI; The lac repressor binds to the lac operator to inhibit transcription in E. coli. This inhibition can be relieved by adding lactose or isopropyl-β-D-thiogalactopyranoside (IPTG).
   7080..7157    -  promoter       lacI promoter: lacI
   7165..7444    -  CDS            TcR (fragment): tetracycline efflux protein; tet; confers resistance to tetracycline
>Addgene plasmid #99645 | pETDuet RagA-RagC(S75N) | addgene full sequence | sequence record 197081 | Addgene NGS Result
TAATACGACTCACTATAGGGGAATTGTGAGCGGATAACAATTCCCCTCTAGAAATAATTTTGTTTAACTT
TAAGAAGGAGATATACCATGGCGCCGAACACCGCTATGAAAAAAAAAGTGCTGCTGATGGGTAAATCGGG
CTCGGGTAAAACCTCAATGCGTAGTATTATCTTTGCGAACTATATTGCGCGTGATACCCGTCGCCTGGGT
GCAACGATCGACGTGGAACATAGCCACGTTCGCTTTCTGGGTAACCTGGTGCTGAATCTGTGGGATTGCG
GCGGTCAGGACACCTTTATGGAAAATTATTTCACGTCGCAACGTGATAACATTTTTCGCAATGTCGAAGT
GCTGATCTACGTTTTCGATGTCGAATCCCGTGAACTGGAAAAAGACATGCATTATTACCAGTCCTGCCTG
GAAGCAATTCTGCAAAACTCACCGGATGCTAAAATCTTTTGTCTGGTCCACAAAATGGACCTGGTGCAGG
AAGATCAACGTGACCTGATTTTCAAAGAACGCGAAGAAGATCTGCGTCGCCTGTCGCGTCCGCTGGAATG
CGCGTGTTTTCGCACCAGCATCTGGGACGAAACGCTGTATAAAGCCTGGAGCTCTATTGTTTACCAGCTG
ATCCCGAATGTCCAGCAACTGGAAATGAACCTGCGTAATTTCGCACAGATTATCGAAGCTGATGAAGTGC
TGCTGTTTGAACGCGCAACCTTCCTGGTTATTTCCCATTATCAGTGCAAAGAACAACGTGATGTGCACCG
CTTCGAAAAAATCTCAAACATCATCAAACAGTTCAAACTGAGTTGTTCCAAACTGGCGGCCTCATTTCAG
TCGATGGAAGTCCGCAACTCTAATTTTGCAGCTTTCATTGATATCTTCACCAGTAATACGTACGTTATGG
TGGTTATGAGCGACCCGTCTATTCCGAGTGCGGCCACCCTGATTAACATCCGTAATGCCCGCAAACATTT
TGAAAAACTGGAACGTGTTGATGGCCCGAAACACAGCCTGCTGATGCGCGGTAGCGGTGGCAGCCATCAC
CATCATCATCACCATCATTAAGCGGCCGCATAATGCTTAAGTCGAACAGAAAGTAATCGTATTGTACACG
GCCGCATAATCGAAATTAATACGACTCACTATAGGGGAATTGTGAGCGGATAACAATTCCCCATCTTAGT
ATATTAGTTAAGTATAAGAAGGAGATATACATATGTCACTGCAATACGGTGCTGAAGAAACGCCGCTGGC
TGGTAGTTATGGTGCTGCTGATTCATTCCCGAAAGATTTTGGTTATGGCGTTGAAGAAGAAGAAGAAGAA
GCGGCGGCGGCGGGCGGCGGCGTGGGTGCAGGTGCCGGTGGCGGTTGTGGCCCGGGCGGTGCCGATAGCT
CTAAACCGCGTATTCTGCTGATGGGCCTGCGTCGCAGTGGTAAAAATTCCATCCAGAAAGTGGTTTTTCA
CAAAATGTCGCCGAACGAAACCCTGTTCCTGGAAAGCACGAACAAAATCTACAAAGATGACATCAGCAAC
TCATCGTTTGTGAATTTCCAGATTTGGGATTTTCCGGGTCAAATGGATTTCTTTGACCCGACCTTTGACT
ACGAAATGATCTTCCGTGGCACGGGTGCGCTGATTTATGTTATCGATGCCCAAGATGACTACATGGAAGC
ACTGACCCGCCTGCATATTACGGTGTCAAAAGCGTATAAAGTTAACCCGGATATGAACTTCGAAGTTTTC
ATCCATAAAGTGGATGGCCTGTCGGATGACCACAAAATTGAAACCCAGCGTGATATCCATCAACGCGCAA
ACGATGACCTGGCAGACGCTGGTCTGGAAAAACTGCACCTGAGTTTTTATCTGACCAGCATTTACGATCA
TTCAATCTTTGAAGCGTTCAGCAAAGTCGTGCAGAAACTGATTCCGCAACTGCCGACGCTGGAAAACCTG
CTGAACATCTTCATCAGTAACTCCGGCATCGAAAAAGCCTTTCTGTTCGATGTTGTCTCTAAAATCTACA
TCGCAACCGATAGCTCTCCGGTGGACATGCAGAGTTACGAACTGTGCTGTGATATGATTGACGTGGTTAT
CGATGTTTCCTGCATTTATGGTCTGAAAGAAGATGGCTCAGGTTCGGCTTACGACAAAGAATCAATGGCG
ATTATCAAACTGAACAATACCACGGTCCTGTATCTGAAAGAAGTGACCAAATTTCTGGCTCTGGTGTGCA
TTCTGCGTGAAGAATCTTTCGAACGCAAAGGCCTGATCGATTACAACTTCCATTGTTTCCGTAAAGCCAT
CCACGAAGTTTTTGAAGTCGGCGTGACGAGCCATCGCTCTTGCGGTCACCAAACGAGCGCAAGCAGCCTG
AAAGCCCTGACCCACAATGGCACCCCGCGTAATGCAATCTGACTCGAGTCTGGTAAAGAAACCGCTGCTG
CGAAATTTGAACGCCAGCACATGGACTCGTCTACTAGCGCAGCTTAATTAACCTAGGCTGCTGCCACCGC
TGAGCAATAACTAGCATAACCCCTTGGGGCCTCTAAACGGGTCTTGAGGGGTTTTTTGCTGAAAGGAGGA
ACTATATCCGGATTGGCGAATGGG
[124 nt withheld, positions 2615-2738]
C
[91 nt withheld, positions 2740-2830]
A
[49 nt withheld, positions 2832-2880]
CCTTTGACGTTGGAGTCCACGTTCTTT
[37 nt withheld, positions 2908-2944]
ACCCTATCTCGGTCTATTCTTTTGATTTATAAGGGATTTTGCCGATTTCGGCCTATTGGTTAAAAAATGA
GCTGATTTAACAAAAATTTAACGCGAATTTTAACAAAATATTAACGTTTACAATTTCTGGCGGCACGATG
GCATGAGATTATCAAAAAGGATCTTCACCTAGATCCTTTTAAATTAAAAATGAAGTTTTAAATCAATCTA
AAGTATATATGAGTAAACTTGGTCTGACAGTTACCAATGCTTAATCAGTGAGGCACCTATCTCAGCGATC
TGTCTATTTCGTTCATCCATAGTTGCCTGACTCCCCGTCGTGTAGATAACTACGATACGGGAGGGCTTAC
CATCTGGCCCCAGTGCTGCAATGATACCGCGAGACCCACGCTCACCGGCTCCAGATTTATCAGCAATAAA
CCAGCCAGCCGGAAGGGCCGAGCGCAGAAGTGGTCCTGCAACTTTATCCGCCTCCATCCAGTCTATTAAT
TGTTGCCGGGAAGCTAGAGTAAGTAGTTCGCCAGTTAATAGTTTGCGCAACGTTGTTGCCATTGCTACAG
GCATCGTGGTGTCACGCTCGTCGTTTGGTATGGCTTCATTCAGCTCCGGTTCCCAACGATCAAGGCGAGT
TACATGATCCCCCATGTTGTGCAAAAAAGCGGTTAGCTCCTTCGGTCCTCCGATCGTTGTCAGAAGTAAG
TTGGCCGCAGTGTTATCACTCATGGTTATGGCAGCACTGCATAATTCTCTTACTGTCATGCCATCCGTAA
GATGCTTTTCTGTGACTGGTGAGTACTCAACCAAGTCATTCTGAGAATAGTGTATGCGGCGACCGAGTTG
CTCTTGCCCGGCGTCAATACGGGATAATACCGCGCCACATAGCAGAACTTTAAAAGTGCTCATCATTGGA
AAACGTTCTTCGGGGCGAAAACTCTCAAGGATCTTACCGCTGTTGAGATCCAGTTCGATGTAACCCACTC
GTGCACCCAACTGATCTTCAGCATCTTTTACTTTCACCAGCGTTTCTGGGTGAGCAAAAACAGGAAGGCA
AAATGCCGCAAAAAAGGGAATAAGGGCGACACGGAAATGTTGAATACTCATACTCTTCCTTTTTCAATCA
TGATTGAAGCATTTATCAGGGTTATTGTCTCATGAGCGGATACATATTTGAATGTATTTAGAAAAATAAA
CAAATAGGTCATGACCAAAATCCCTTAACGTGAGTTTTCGTTCCACTGAGCGTCAGACCCCGTAGAAAAG
ATCAAAGGATCTTCTTGAGATCCTTTTTTTCTGCGCGTAATCTGCTGCTTGCAAACAAAAAAACCACCGC
TACCAGCGGTGGTTTGTTTGCCGGATCAAGAGCTACCAACTCTTTTTCCGAAGGTAACTGGCTTCAGCAG
AGCGCAGATACCAAATACTGTCCTTCTAGTGTAGCCGTAGTTAGGCCACCACTTCAAGAACTCTGTAGCA
CCGCCTACATACCTCGCTCTGCTAATCCTGTTACCAGTGGCTGCTGCCAGTGGCGATAAGTCGTGTCTTA
CCGGGTTGGACTCAAGACGATAGTTACCGGATAAGGCGCAGCGGTCGGGCTGAACGGGGGGTTCGTGCAC
ACAGCCCAGCTTGGAGCGAACGACCTACACCGAACTGAGATACCTACAGCGTGAGCTATGAGAAAGCGCC
ACGCTTCCCGAAGGGAGAAAGGCGGACAGGTATCCGGTAAGCGGCAGGGTCGGAACAGGAGAGCGCACGA
GGGAGCTTCCAGGGGGAAACGCCTGGTATCTTTATAGTCCTGTCGGGTTTCGCCACCTCTGACTTGAGCG
TCGATTTTTGTGATGCTCGTCAGGGGGGCGGAGCCTATGGAAAAACGCCAGCAACGCGGCCTTTTTACGG
TTCCTGGCCTTTTGCTGGCCTTTTGCTCACATGTTCTTTCCTGCGTTATCCCCTGATTCTGTGGATAACC
GTATTACCGCCTTTGAGTGAGCTGATACCGCTCGCCGCAGCCGAACGACCGAGCGCAGCGAGTCAGTGAG
CGAGGAAGCGGAAGAGCGCCTGATGCGGTATTTTCTCCTTACGCATCTGTGCGGTATTTCACACCGCAAT
GGTGCACTCTCAGTACAATCTGCTCTGATGCCGCATAGTTAAGCCAGTATACACTCCGCTATCGCTACGT
GACTGGGTCATGGCTGCGCCCCGACACCCGCCAACACCCGCTGACGCGCCCTGACGGGCTTGTCTGCTCC
CGGCATCCGCTTACAGACAAGCTGTGACCGTCTCCGGGAGCTGCATGTGTCAGAGGTTTTCACCGTCATC
ACCGAAACGCGCGAGGCAGCTGCGGTAAAGCTCATCAGCGTGGTCGTGAAGCGATTCACAGATGTCTGCC
TGTTCATCCGCGTCCAGCTCGTTGAGTTTCTCCAGAAGCGTTAATGTCTGGCTTCTGATAAAGCGGGCCA
TGTTAAGGGCGGTTTTTTCCTGTTTGGTCACTGATGCCTCCGTGTAAGGGGGATTTCTGTTCATGGGGGT
AATGATACCGATGAAACGAGAGAGGATGCTCACGATACGGGTTACTGATGATGAACATGCCCGGTTACTG
GAACGTTGTGAGGGTAAACAACTGGCGGTATGGATGCGGCGGGACCAGAGAAAAATCACTCAGGGTCAAT
GCCAGCGCTTCGTTAATACAGATGTAGGTGTTCCACAGGGTAGCCAGCAGCATCCTGCGATGCAGATCCG
GAACATAATGGTGCAGGGCGCTGACTTCCGCGTTTCCAGACTTTACGAAACACGGAAACCGAAGACCATT
CATGTTGTTGCTCAGGTCGCAGACGTTTTGCAGCAGCAGTCGCTTCACGTTCGCTCGCGTATCGGTGATT
CATTCTGCTAACCAGTAAGGCAACCCCGCCAGCCTAGCCGGGTCCTCAACGACAGGAGCACGATCATGCT
AGTCATGCCCCGCGCCCACCGGAAGGAGCTGACTGGGTTGAAGGCTCTCAAGGGCATCGGTCGAGATCCC
GGTGCCTAATGAGTGAGCTAACTTACATTAATTGCGTTGCGCTCACTGCCCGCTTTCCAGTCGGGAAACC
TGTCGTGCCAGCTGCATTAATGAATCGGCCAACGCGCGGGGAGAGGCGGTTTGCGTATTGGGCGCCAGGG
TGGTTTTTCTTTTCACCAGTGAGACGGGCAACAGCTGATTGCCCTTCACCGCCTGGCCCTGAGAGAGTTG
CAGCAAGCGGTCCACGCTGGTTTGCCCCAGCAGGCGAAAATCCTGTTTGATGGTGGTTAACGGCGGGATA
TAACATGAGCTGTCTTCGGTATCGTCGTATCCCACTACCGAGATGTCCGCACCAACGCGCAGCCCGGACT
CGGTAATGGCGCGCATTGCGCCCAGCGCCATCTGATCGTTGGCAACCAGCATCGCAGTGGGAACGATGCC
CTCATTCAGCATTTGCATGGTTTGTTGAAAACCGGACATGGCACTCCAGTCGCCTTCCCGTTCCGCTATC
GGCTGAATTTGATTGCGAGTGAGATATTTATGCCAGCCAGCCAGACGCAGACGCGCCGAGACAGAACTTA
ATGGGCCCGCTAACAGCGCGATTTGCTGGTGACCCAATGCGACCAGATGCTCCACGCCCAGTCGCGTACC
GTCTTCATGGGAGAAAATAATACTGTTGATGGGTGTCTGGTCAGAGACATCAAGAAATAACGCCGGAACA
TTAGTGCAGGCAGCTTCCACAGCAATGGCATCCTGGTCATCCAGCGGATAGTTAATGATCAGCCCACTGA
CGCGTTGCGCGAGAAGATTGTGCACCGCCGCTTTACAGGCTTCGACGCCGCTTCGTTCTACCATCGACAC
CACCACGCTGGCACCCAGTTGATCGGCGCGAGATTTAATCGCCGCGACAATTTGCGACGGCGCGTGCAGG
GCCAGACTGGAGGTGGCAACGCCAATCAGCAACGACTGTTTGCCCGCCAGTTGTTGTGCCACGCGGTTGG
GAATGTAATTCAGCTCCGCCATCGCCGCTTCCACTTTTTCCCGCGTTTTCGCAGAAACGTGGCTGGCCTG
GTTCACCACGCGGGAAACGGTCTGATAAGAGACACCGGCATACTCTGCGACATCGTATAACGTTACTGGT
TTCACATTCACCACCCTGAATTGACTCTCTTCCGGGCGCTATCATGCCATACCGCGAAAGGTTTTGCGCC
ATTCGATGGTGTCCGGGATCTCGACGCTCTCCCTTATGCGACTCCTGCATTAGGAAGCAGCCCAGTAGTA
GGTTGAGGCCGTTGAGCACCGCCGCCGCAAGGAATGGTGCATGCAAGGAGATGGCGCCCAACAGTCCCCC
GGCCACGGGGCCTGCCACCATACCCACGCCGAAACAAGCGCTCATGAGCCCGAAGTGGCGAGCCCGATCT
TCCCCATCGGTGATGTCGGCGATATAGGCGCCAGCAACCGCACCTGTGGCGCCGGTGATGCCGGCCACGA
TGCGTCCGGCGTAGAGGATCGAGATCGATCTCGATCCCGCGAAAT
